>Addgene plasmid #146360 | pAc5.1B-lambdaN-HA-DmDCP2-PC-V5His6_G | depositor full sequence | sequence record 288805 | Full Sequence
CTTCAAGGAATTAATTCTATATTCTAAAAACACAAATGATACTTCTAAAAAAAATCATGAATGGCATCAA
CTCTGAATCAAATCTTTGCAGATGCACCTACTTCTCATTTCCACTGTCACATCATTTTTCCAGATCTCGC
TGCCTGTTATGTGGCCCACAAACCAAGACACGTTTTATGGCCATTAAAGCTGGCTGATCGTCGCCAAACA
CCAAATACATATCAATATGTACATTCGAGAAAGAAGCGATCAAAGAAGCGTCTTCGGGCGAGTAGGAGAA
TGCGGAGGAGAAGGAGAACGAGCTGATCTAGTATCTCTCCACAATCCAATGCCAACTGACCAACTGGCCA
TATTCGGAGCAATTTGAAGCCAATTTCCATCGCCTGGCGATCGCTCCATTCTTGGCTATATGTTTTTCAC
CGTTCCCGGGGCCATTTTCAAAGACTCGTCGGTAAGATAAGATTGTGTCACTCGCTGTCTCTCTTCATTT
GTCGAAGAATGCTGAGGAATTTCGCGATGACGTCGGCGAGTATTTTGAAGAATGAGAATAATTTGTATTT
ATACGAAAATCAGTTAGTGGAATTTTCTACAAAAACATGTTATCTATAGATAATTTTGTTGCAAAATATG
TTGACTATGACAAAGATTGTATGTATATACCTTTAATGTATTCTCATTTTCTTATGTATTTATAATGGCA
ATGATGATACTGATGATATTTTAAGATGATGCCAGACCACAGGCTGATTTCTGCGTCTTTTGCCGAACGC
AGTGCATGTGCGGTTGTTGTTTTTTGGAATAGTTTCAATTTTCGGACTGTCCGCTTTGATTTCAGTTTCT
TGGCTTATTCAAAAAGCAAAGTAAAGCCAAAAAAGCGAGATGGCAATACCAAATGCGGCAAAACGGTAGT
GGAAGGAAAGGGGTGCGGGGCAGCGGAAGGAAGGGTGGGGCGGGGCGTGGCGGGGTCTGTGGCTGGGCGC
GACGTCACCGACGTTGGAGCCACTCCTTTGACCATGTGTGCGTGTGTGTATTATTCGTGTCTCGCCACTC
GCCGGTTGTTTTTTTCTTTTTATCTCGCTCTCTCTAGCGCCATCTCGTACGCATGCTCAACGCACCGCAT
GTTGCCGTGTCCTTTATGCGTCATTTTGGCTCGAAATAGGCAATTATTTAAACAAAGATTAGTCAACGAA
AACGCTAAAATAAATAAGTCTACAATATGGTTACTTATTGCCATGTGTGTGCAGCCAACGATAGCAACAA
AAGCAACAACACAGTGGCTTTCCCTCTTTCACTTTTTGTTTGCAAGCGCGTGCGAGCAAGACGGCACGAC
CGGCAAACGCAATTACGCTGACAAAGAGCAGACGAAGTTTTGGCCGAAAAACATCAAGGCGCCTGATACG
AATGCATTTGCAATAACAATTGCGATATTTAATATTGTTTATGAAGCTGTTTGACTTCAAAACACACAAA
AAAAAAAATAAAACAAATTATTTGAAAGAGAATTAGGAATCGGACAGCTTATCGTTACGGGCTAACAGCA
CACCGAGACGAAATAGCTTACCTGACGTCACAGCCTCTGGAAGAACTGCCGCCAAGCAGAGAGAGAGAGA
AAAAGAGGGAGAGCAGCTTAGACCGCATGTGCTTGTGTGTGAGGCGTCTCTCTCTTCGTCTCCTGTTTGC
GCAAACGCATAGACTGCACTGAGAAAATCGATTACCTATTTTTTATGAATGAATATTTGCACTATTACTA
TTCAAAACTATTAAGATAGCAATCACATTCAATAGCCAAATACTATACCACCTGAGCGATGCAACGAAAT
GATCAATTTGAGCAAAAATGCTGCATATTTAGGACGGCATCATTATAGAAATGCTTCTTGCTGTGTACTT
TTCTCTCGTCTGGCAGCTGTTTCGCCGTTATTGTTAAAACCGGCTTAAGTTAGGTGTGTTTTCTACGACT
AGTGATGCCCCTACTAGAAGATGTGTGTTGCACAAATGTCCCTGAATAACCAATTTGAAGTGCAGATAGC
AGTAAACGTAAGCTAATATGAATATTATTTAACTGTAATGTTTTAATATCGCTGGACATTACTAATAAAC
CCACTATAAACACATGTACATATGTATGTTTTGGCATACAATGAGTAGTTGGGGAAAAAATGTGTAAAAG
CACCGTGACCATCACAGCATAAAGATAACCAGCTGAAGTATCGAATATGAGTAACCCCCAAATTGAATCA
CATGCCGCAACTGATAGGACCCATGGAAGTACACTCTTCATGGCGATATACAAGACACACACAAGCACGA
ACACCCAGTTGCGGAGGAAATTCTCCGTAAATGAAAACCCAATCGGCGAACAATTCATACCCATATATGG
TAAAAGTTTTGAACGCGACTTGAGAGCGGAGAGCATTGCGGCTGATAAGGTTTTAGCGCTAAGCGGGCTT
TATAAAACGGGCTGCGGGACCAGTTTTCATATCACTACCGTTTGAGTTCTTGTGCTGTGTGGATACTCCT
CCCGACACAAAGCCGCTCCATCAGCCAGCAGTCGTCTAATCCAGAGACCCCGGATCGGGGTACCAACATG
GACGCACAAACACGACGACGTGAGCGTCGCGCTGAGAAACAAGCTCAATGGAAAGCTGCAAACGGTGGAT
CTCCTCCACATATGGCTTACCCATACGATGTTCCAGATTACGCTCCTCCAAGCTTGAATTCTGCAGATAT
CCAGCACAGTGGCGGCCGCATGATTGCCATTAAAGTCAACAATCTAGCGTTGCTCGCGTCGCTGACTTTA
CAAAAAGTGCTAAATATCAACAATAACAATAACCAGCACAGCAAGAACAACAACCACAGCGACAATAGCA
ATAGCAAACAACACGAGCAACAAAAACAGCAGCAGCAACCACAACGACGAAACCTCGACATTAAAAGCGA
GTATGATGTACTAAACCAATTGCTAAAAACTGGAGCTGTTTTCACCGCCACGCCCACAGCGCCAATTGCC
ATCGAAAGGAGGAAGCAGACGCAGCAGCAGCAACGTCCATATGCACAACAGGCACATCAACAGCAGCAGC
AGAAGCAACGCCTAAACTCATCCATATCATCGACCCACTCATCGACATCGACAAACTCCTCCTACGGCAG
CTCATCATCGGAGGATGCTGCAGGCACATCTGCGCCAACGGGAGCAGGTGAAGTTGTCACATCAGCAGCA
TTAACACCAAGAGCAAGCACCACGAAGGCGTCCAGCAATAAATTGCCAGAGAAATCGAAAATTCCGTCCG
ATATACTTGATGATCTGGCCAGTCGATTTATAATCAATGTTCCGGACATGGAGCTAAACAATCTAATACG
TATGTGTTTCCAAATCGAACTGGCCCATTGGTTCTATTTGGATTTCTTTTGTGCCCCCGAATCTGGCGAG
GATGGCGAGACCCCGAAGTGCGTGCAACGAAAGCTGCCATCGGTGGGCATCAAGCAGTTTGCCATGCAGT
TGTTCCAACACATTCCCTTCCTGAACAAACATTTTGGCACCGTGGATCAAATCCTGGACGAGTGGAAGAA
CTACAAGCTATCGGTGCCCACTTATGGCGCTATTCTGGTGTCCGAGGATCACAATCACTGCTTGCTAGTG
CAGTCCTACTTCGCGCGCAACTCCTGGGGATTTCCCAAGGGCAAGATCAATGAGAACGAAGACCCAGCCC
ATTGTGCAACGAGAGAGGCAAGTCGGGAATATATTGGAATTCTAAAAAATATTATTGTTTATGAGGAGAC
CGGGTTCGATATCACGGACCTAATCGATGCCAACGACTACATCGAGGCGTTCATCAACTACCAGTACACG
CGGCTGTACGTGGTGCGAAACATACCGATGGACACGCAGTTCGCGCCCCGCACTCGCAACGAGATCAAGT
GCTGCGACTGGTTCCGTATCGATGCGCTGCCGGTGAACAAGAACGATGCCATATCAAAGGCCAAGTTGGG
CAAGACCTCCAACTCCTTCTTCATGATTATGCCGTTTGTGAAGCGCCTGAAGAAGTGGGTGAACGATCGG
AAGGCTGGAATCGAGCCGCGTCGCCGCAAATTCTCTGGTCAGCAATCGCCAAAAGCGGCCTCGCCCACCA
ATATGAACGGAAATTGCAAGAAGGACGTCACAGGAGTGCGAAATGAATCGCAACGACAGAGGCACAAGTC
CATGGGCGACTTGGATGGCGTCAAATTGAATAATCTCAATGGCAAGGGGACCGTTGGAACGGGAGCGGGA
TCGGCAGCTTCCGCCTCCGCCACCGCTGCCATCAACTCGATGAACATATGCAATAGCAATGGGAAACGCA
ATAAGCAAAATGCGGCTGCGGGCAGCAATCAGGCAACGCCAACTACAATAGCAACGCCAATGACGTCAAA
TGGCGCCGTCGTAGGAGGTACTGTATCCTCGAAGCGTCAACTGTTCCATAGCCAAAGTCAGAACGATGCG
CAGCAATCGGCAAGCAATGAGAAGCAGATTGTCAGCTCCTTCGATTTAATACGCAAGGAGAAGCAGCAAC
AACTTAAGGCAGCTAAGGCGCAAAAGCAGCAGCAACAACAGCAGCAACGATCGCGCACCAAGTCGCAGAG
TGATAAGCAGTACAATCCACAGCAGCCAGTCAAAATCCTGGGACAACAGCAGCCCACAACGGGCATGGAT
TTGATAGCCATGCTATCGGCAGCGGCGGCAGCTCAAAAGACACCAAACAACGAGCAGCAAACACAAGAGA
AGCAGCAGCAGCAACAACGACCACGACCTGCTTCAGTGTCGCTTAACCTTGGAGCAGGCAGTGCCACAGG
AGCAACAACATCAGCTCCGGATGCCCAGTACATGCACAGGCTGCAGCGCATGGCATCGGGCACAAATTTG
AGGATTCTGAAGCGGGCACAGTCGCAGCAGCCGCAGCAGCACCATCAGCAACAGTTGCAACTAGAACAGC
AACAACAGCAGCAGCAGCAGCTGGGAATCGACTTTACGCCAAATTTGAATTCGTGGACGAATTTCTCCTT
TACCAAGAACTTCATAGCAAATGTGTTTTGCAGTCTAGAGGGCCCGCGGTTCGAAGGTAAGCCTATCCCT
AACCCTCTCCTCGGTCTCGATTCTACGCGTACCGGTCATCATCACCATCACCATTGAGTTTAAACCCGCT
GATCAGCCTCGACTGTGCCTTCTAAGGCCTGAGCTCGCTGATCAGCCTCGATCGAGGATCCAGACATGAT
AAGATACATTGATGAGTTTGGACAAACCACAACTAGAATGCAGTGAAAAAAATGCTTTATTTGTGAAATT
TGTGATGCTATTGCTTTATTTGTAACCATTATAAGCTGCAATAAACAAGTTAACAACAACAATTGCATTC
ATTTTATGTTTCAGGTTCAGGGGGAGGTGTGGGAGGTTTTTTAAAGCAAGTAAAACCTCTACAAATGTGG
TATGGCTGATTATGATCAGTCGACCGATGCCCTTGAGAGCCTTCAACCCAGTCAGCTCCTTCCGGTGGGC
GCGGGGCATGACTATCGTCGCCGCACTTATGACTGTCTTCTTTATCATGCAACTCGTAGGACAGGTGCCG
GCAGCGCTCTGGGTCATTTTCGGCGAGGACCGCTTTCGCTGGAGCGCGACGATGATCGGCCTGTCGCTTG
CGGTATTCGGAATCTTGCACGCCCTCGCTCAAGCCTTCGTCACTGGTCCCGCCACCAAACGTTTCGGCGA
GAAGCAGGCCATTATCGCCGGCATGGCGGCCGACGCGCTGGGCTACGTCTTGCTGGCGTTCGCGACGCGA
GGCTGGATGGCCTTCCCCATTATGATTCTTCTCGCTTCCGGCGGCATCGGGATGCCCGCGTTGCAGGCCA
TGCTGTCCAGGCAGGTAGATGACGACCATCAGGGACAGCTTCAAGGATCGCTCGCGGCTCTTACCAGCCA
GCAAAAGGCCAGGAACCGTAAAAAGGCCGCGTTGCTGGCGTTTTTCCATAGGCTCCGCCCCCCTGACGAG
CATCACAAAAATCGACGCTCAAGTCAGAGGTGGCGAAACCCGACAGGACTATAAAGATACCAGGCGTTTC
CCCCTGGAAGCTCCCTCGTGCGCTCTCCTGTTCCGACCCTGCCGCTTACCGGATACCTGTCCGCCTTTCT
CCCTTCGGGAAGCGTGGCGCTTTCTCAATGCTCACGCTGTAGGTATCTCAGTTCGGTGTAGGTCGTTCGC
TCCAAGCTGGGCTGTGTGCACGAACCCCCCGTTCAGCCCGACCGCTGCGCCTTATCCGGTAACTATCGTC
TTGAGTCCAACCCGGTAAGACACGACTTATCGCCACTGGCAGCAGCCACTGGTAACAGGATTAGCAGAGC
GAGGTATGTAGGCGGTGCTACAGAGTTCTTGAAGTGGTGGCCTAACTACGGCTACACTAGAAGGACAGTA
TTTGGTATCTGCGCTCTGCTGAAGCCAGTTACCTTCGGAAAAAGAGTTGGTAGCTCTTGATCCGGCAAAC
AAACCACCGCTGGTAGCGGTGGTTTTTTTGTTTGCAAGCAGCAGATTACGCGCAGAAAAAAAGGATCTCA
AGAAGATCCTTTGATCTTTTCTACGGGGTCTGACGCTCAGTGGAACGAAAACTCACGTTAAGGGATTTTG
GTCATGAGATTATCAAAAAGGATCTTCACCTAGATCCTTTTAAATTAAAAATGAAGTTTTAAATCAATCT
AAAGTATATATGAGTAAACTTGGTCTGACAGTTACCAATGCTTAATCAGTGAGGCACCTATCTCAGCGAT
CTGTCTATTTCGTTCATCCATAGTTGCCTGACTCCCCGTCGTGTAGATAACTACGATACGGGAGGGCTTA
CCATCTGGCCCCAGTGCTGCAATGATACCGCGAGACCCACGCTCACCGGCTCCAGATTTATCAGCAATAA
ACCAGCCAGCCGGAAGGGCCGAGCGCAGAAGTGGTCCTGCAACTTTATCCGCCTCCATCCAGTCTATTAA
TTGTTGCCGGGAAGCTAGAGTAAGTAGTTCGCCAGTTAATAGTTTGCGCAACGTTGTTGCCATTGCTGCA
GGCATCGTGGTGTCACGCTCGTCGTTTGGTATGGCTTCATTCAGCTCCGGTTCCCAACGATCAAGGCGAG
TTACATGATCCCCCATGTTGTGCAAAAAAGCGGTTAGCTCCTTCGGTCCTCCGATCGTTGTCAGAAGTAA
GTTGGCCGCAGTGTTATCACTCATGGTTATGGCAGCACTGCATAATTCTCTTACTGTCATGCCATCCGTA
AGATGCTTTTCTGTGACTGGTGAGTACTCAACCAAGTCATTCTGAGAATAGTGTATGCGGCGACCGAGTT
GCTCTTGCCCGGCGTCAACACGGGATAATACCGCGCCACATAGCAGAACTTTAAAAGTGCTCATCATTGG
AAAACGTTCTTCGGGGCGAAAACTCTCAAGGATCTTACCGCTGTTGAGATCCAGTTCGATGTAACCCACT
CGTGCACCCAACTGATCTTCAGCATCTTTTACTTTCACCAGCGTTTCTGGGTGAGCAAAAACAGGAAGGC
AAAATGCCGCAAAAAAGGGAATAAGGGCGACACGGAAATGTTGAATACTCATACTCTTCCTTTTTCAATA
TTATTGAAGCATTTATCAGGGTTATTGTCTCATGAGCGGATACATATTTGAATGTATTTAGAAAAATAAA
CAAATAGGGGTTCCGCGCACATTTCCCCGAAAAGTGCCACCTGACGTCTAAGAAACCATTATTATCATGA
CATTAACCTATAAAAATAGGCGTATCACGAGGCCCTTTCGT
Features (pLannotate 1.2.2; 10 found; start..end, strand, type, name):
     56..2568    +  promoter       Ac5 promoter: Drosophila melanogaster actin 5C promoter
   2588..2653    +  CDS            N (fragment): REGN_LAMBD - Experimental evidence at protein level: Swiss-Prot protein existence level 1. Plays a role as a transcriptional antitermination factor that allows the virus to initiate its lytic phase. Activates expression of the delayed viral early genes by modifying host RNA polymerase (RNAP) into a form that is resistant to termination signals. This antitermination function requires the host NusA protein which serves to stabilize the interaction between antitermination protein N and host RNA polymerase. From Escherichia phage lambda (Bacteriophage lambda).
   2678..2704    +  CDS            3xHA (fragment): three tandem HA epitope tags
   5096..5137    +  CDS            V5 tag: epitope tag from simian virus 5
   5237..5371    -  polyA_signal   SV40 poly(A) signal: SV40 polyadenylation signal
   5394..5478    -  CDS            large T antigen (fragment): large T antigen from SV40 (simian virus 40)
   5479..5949    +  CDS            TcR (fragment): tetracycline efflux protein; tet; confers resistance to tetracycline
   5993..6581    -  rep_origin     ori: high-copy-number ColE1/pMB1/pBR322/pUC origin of replication
   6752..7612    -  CDS            AmpR: β-lactamase; bla; confers resistance to ampicillin, carbenicillin, and related antibiotics
   7613..7717    -  promoter       AmpR promoter: bla
