[The description below was written by a language model from this plasmid's Addgene catalogue record and pLannotate feature annotations shown in this document.]
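Description:
pAc5.1B-lambdaN-HA-DmDCP2-PC-V5His6_G is a 7.8 kb insect expression plasmid for producing the Drosophila melanogaster decapping enzyme DCP2 (the PC isoform, with the ORF taken from CG6169-PC) as a tagged fusion protein. The catalogue lists the backbone as unknown, although the name and feature set point to a pAc5.1-type vector. In bacteria it is maintained through a ColE1/pUC-type origin and selected with ampicillin via the β-lactamase gene and its own promoter. The record calls it low copy, whereas the annotated origin is of the high-copy class. Short fragments annotated as tetracycline resistance and SV40 large T antigen appear to be non-functional backbone remnants, and no marker for selection in insect cells is annotated.

Expression is driven by the constitutive Drosophila actin 5C promoter. Immediately downstream lies a fragment of the bacteriophage lambda N protein, followed by an HA epitope (annotated as a partial match to 3xHA, consistent in length with a single copy). The DCP2 coding region itself was not annotated, but it presumably occupies the roughly 2.4 kb gap between the HA tag and the V5 epitope. The name also indicates a C-terminal His6 tag, which does not appear in the feature table, and whether the insert reads through into V5-His6 cannot be determined from the record. An SV40 polyadenylation signal follows the cassette.

The lambda N peptide binds boxB RNA hairpins, so fusions of this kind are commonly used in tethering assays, in which the protein is recruited to a boxB-containing reporter mRNA in fly cells to test its effect on transcript stability or translation. The record itself states only insect expression of DmDCP2-PC as the purpose. The deposited sequence may be theoretical rather than fully verified.
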