Addgene plasmid #146360: pAc5.1B-lambdaN-HA-DmDCP2-PC-V5His6_G
Purpose: Insect Expression of DmDCP2-PC
Depositing lab: Elisa Izaurralde. Depositing organization: Max Planck Institute for Developmental Biology.
Backbone
  Vector backbone: Unknown
  Vector type: Insect Expression
Growth in bacteria
  Bacterial resistance: Ampicillin, 100 μg/mL
  Growth temperature: 37°C
  Growth strain: DH5alpha
  Copy number: Low Copy
Gene/Insert
  Gene/Insert name: DmDCP2-PC
  Species: D. melanogaster (fly)
  Entrez Gene: DCP2 (a.k.a. Dmel_CG6169, BEST:LD07107, CG6169, DCp2p, Dcp2, Dmel\CG6169, LD07107, dDCP2, dDcp, dDcp2, dcp2, l(3)tb)
  Cloning method: Unknown
Terms and licenses: Academic/Nonprofit Terms; Industry Terms: Not Available to Industry
Depositor comments: ORF extracted from CG 6169-PC or NM_206378.1. Plasmids from this collection were made available to the research community and donated after the lab closed. Please note that the sequence provided by the depositing laboratory may be theoretical/predicted or based on Sanger sequencing results. There may be discrepancies between sequencing results obtained by Addgene and the depositor sequence. If an Addgene verified sequence is not available, please contact before placing your order to request that our lab fully sequence the plasmid.
How to cite: pAc5.1B-lambdaN-HA-DmDCP2-PC-V5His6_G was a gift from Elisa Izaurralde (Addgene plasmid # 146360 ; http://n2t.net/addgene:146360 ; RRID:Addgene_146360)
